>Addgene plasmid #105070 | CMV-Y-GECO2m | addgene full sequence | sequence record 205942 | Addgene NGS Result
GACATTGATTATTGACTAGTTATTAATAGTAATCAATTACGGGGTCATTAGTTCATAGCCCATATATGGA
GTTCCGCGTTACATAACTTACGGTAAATGGCCCGCCTGGCTGACCGCCCAACGACCCCCGCCCATTGACG
TCAATAATGACGTATGTTCCCATAGTAACGCCAATAGGGACTTTCCATTGACGTCAATGGGTGGAGTATT
TACGGTAAACTGCCCACTTGGCAGTACATCAAGTGTATCATATGCCAAGTACGCCCCCTATTGACGTCAA
TGACGGTAAATGGCCCGCCTGGCATTATGCCCAGTACATGACCTTATGGGACTTTCCTACTTGGCAGTAC
ATCTACGTATTAGTCATCGCTATTACCATGGTGATGCGGTTTTGGCAGTACATCAATGGGCGTGGATAGC
GGTTTGACTCACGGGGATTTCCAAGTCTCCACCCCATTGACGTCAATGGGAGTTTGTTTTGGCACCAAAA
TCAACGGGACTTTCCAAAATGTCGTAACAACTCCGCCCCATTGACGCAAATGGGCGGTAGGCGTGTACGG
TGGGAGGTCTATATAAGCAGAGCTCTCTGGCTAACTAGAGAACCCACTGCTTACTGGCTTATCGAAATTA
ATACGACTCACTATAGGGAGACCCAAGCTTGGTACCGAGCTCGGATCCACCATGGGTTCTCATCATCATC
ATCATCATGGTATGGCTAGCATGACTGGTGGACAGCAAATGGGTCGGGATCTGTACGACGAAGATGATAA
GGATCTCGCCACAACGGCCGACTCATCACGTCGTAAGTGGAATAAGACACACGCAGTCAGAGCTATAGGC
CGGCTGAGCTCACTCGAGGGTTATAGTTCCGAGAAAATTGTGCCTGTTCCAAAGCAAGGGATATTAAAAG
GAAAGGTCAGCATGTACCTATTGCTGAAGGATGGCGGTCGTTATCATTGCCAGTTTGATACGGTATATAA
AGCTAAATCAGTGCCCTCCAAGATGCCAGGACGGCATTTTATACAGCATAAGCTCCTTAGGGAGGACCGC
TCTGATGCTAAAAACCATAAATGGCAATTAACAGAACATGCAATCGCAGGCATGGACGAGCTGTACAAGG
GAGGTACAGGCGGGAGTATGGTGAGCAAGGGCGAGGGGCAACCGAAGCATGGGCTAAAGGAGGAGATGAC
GGTGAAGTACCACATGGAAGGTTGCGTTAATGGTCACAAATTTGTCATTACTGGAGAGGGCATTGGAAAC
CCTTTTAAGGGTAAGCAAACTGCAAATTTGTGTGTGATAGAAGGGGGCCCGCTGCCGTTCTCGGAGGACA
TTTTAAGTCCGGGTTTTAAATATGGTGACCGGATTTTCACAGAGTACCCACAGGATATTGTAGATTACTT
CAAGAACTCATGTCCAGAGGGCTATACGTGGGAAAGGAGCTTCTTCTATGAGGACGGAGCGGTCTGTCGA
TGCAACGCGGACATAACAGTCTCTGAAAAGGAGAACTGCATCTATCACAAAAGTATCTTCTATGGGGTGA
ATTTTCCCGCCGACGGCCCCGTAATGAAGAAAATGACCACTAATTGGGAAGCTGACACGCGTGACGACCT
GACTGAAGAGCAGATCGCAGAATTTAAAGAGGCTTTCTCCCTATTTGACAAGGACGGGGATGGGACGATA
ACAACCGAGGAGCTGGGGACGGTGTTCCGGTCTCTGGGGCAGAACCCCTCAGAAGCAGAGCTGCGGGACA
TGATCAATGAAGTAGATGCCGACGGTGACGGCACAATCGGCTTCCCTGAGTTCCTGACGATGATGACAAG
AAAAATGAATGACACGGACAGTGAAGAGGAAATTAGAGAAGCGTTCCGTGTGTTTGATAAGGACGGCAAT
GGCTACATCGGCGCAGCAGAGCTTCGCCACGTGATGACAAACCTTGGAGAGAAGTTAACAGATGAAGAGT
TTGATGAAATGATCAGGGTAGCAGACTCCGACGGGGATGGTCAGGTAAACTACGAAGAGTTTGTACAAAT
GATGACAGCGAAGTAGGAATTCTGCAGATATCCATCACACTGGCGGCCGCTCGAGCATGCATCTAGAGGG
CCCTATTCTATAGTGTCACCTAAATGCTAGAGCTCGCTGATCAGCCTCGACTGTGCCTTCTAGTTGCCAG
CCATCTGTTGTTTGCCCCTCCCCCGTGCCTTCCTTGACCCTGGAAGGTGCCACTCCCACTGTCCTTTCCT
AATAAAATGAGGAAATTGCATCGCATTGTCTGAGTAGGTGTCATTCTATTCTGGGGGGTGGGGTGGGGCA
GGACAGCAAGGGGGAGGATTGGGAAGACAATAGCAGGCATGCTGGGGATGCGGTGGGCTCTATGGCTTCT
GAGGCGGAAAGAACCAGCTGGGGCTCTAGTCCGGAACTCGCTGCGCTCGGTCGTTCGGCTGCGGCGAGCG
GTATCAGCTCACTCAAAGGCGGTAATACGGTTATCCACAGAATCAGGGGATAACGCAGGAAAGAACATGT
GAGCAAAAGGCCAGCAAAAGGCCAGGAACCGTAAAAAGGCCGCGTTGCTGGCGTTTTTCCATAGGCTCCG
CCCCCCTGACGAGCATCACAAAAATCGACGCTCAAGTCAGAGGTGGCGAAACCCGACAGGACTATAAAGA
TACCAGGCGTTTCCCCCTGGAAGCTCCCTCGTGCGCTCTCCTGTTCCGACCCTGCCGCTTACCGGATACC
TGTCCGCCTTTCTCCCTTCGGGAAGCGTGGCGCTTTCTCATAGCTCACGCTGTAGGTATCTCAGTTCGGT
GTAGGTCGTTCGCTCCAAGCTGGGCTGTGTGCACGAACCCCCCGTTCAGCCCGACCGCTGCGCCTTATCC
GGTAACTATCGTCTTGAGTCCAACCCGGTAAGACACGACTTATCGCCACTGGCAGCAGCCACTGGTAACA
GGATTAGCAGAGCGAGGTATGTAGGCGGTGCTACAGAGTTCTTGAAGTGGTGGCCTAACTACGGCTACAC
TAGAAGAACAGTATTTGGTATCTGCGCTCTGCTGAAGCCAGTTACCTTCGGAAAAAGAGTTGGTAGCTCT
TGATCCGGCAAACAAACCACCGCTGGTAGCGGTGGTTTTTTTGTTTGCAAGCAGCAGATTACGCGCAGAA
AAAAAGGATCTCAAGAAGATCCTTTGATCTTTTCTACGGGGTCTGACGCTCAGTGGAACGAAAACTCACG
TTAAGGGATTTTGGTCATGAGATTATCAAAAAGGATCTTCACCTAGATCCTTTTAAATTAAAAATGAAGT
TTTAAATCAATCTAAAGTATATATGAGTAAACTTGGTCTGACAGTTACCAATGCTTAATCAGTGAGGCAC
CTATCTCAGCGATCTGTCTATTTCGTTCATCCATAGTTGCCTGACTCCCCGTCGTGTAGATAACTACGAT
ACGGGAGGGCTTACCATCTGGCCCCAGTGCTGCAATGATACCGCGAGACCCACGCTCACCGGCTCCAGAT
TTATCAGCAATAAACCAGCCAGCCGGAAGGGCCGAGCGCAGAAGTGGTCCTGCAACTTTATCCGCCTCCA
TCCAGTCTATTAATTGTTGCCGGGAAGCTAGAGTAAGTAGTTCGCCAGTTAATAGTTTGCGCAACGTTGT
TGCCATTGCTACAGGCATCGTGGTGTCACGCTCGTCGTTTGGTATGGCTTCATTCAGCTCCGGTTCCCAA
CGATCAAGGCGAGTTACATGATCCCCCATGTTGTGCAAAAAAGCGGTTAGCTCCTTCGGTCCTCCGATCG
TTGTCAGAAGTAAGTTGGCCGCAGTGTTATCACTCATGGTTATGGCAGCACTGCATAATTCTCTTACTGT
CATGCCATCCGTAAGATGCTTTTCTGTGACTGGTGAGTACTCAACCAAGTCATTCTGAGAATAGTGTATG
CGGCGACCGAGTTGCTCTTGCCCGGCGTCAATACGGGATAATACCGCGCCACATAGCAGAACTTTAAAAG
TGCTCATCATTGGAAAACGTTCTTCGGGGCGAAAACTCTCAAGGATCTTACCGCTGTTGAGATCCAGTTC
GATGTAACCCACTCGTGCACCCAACTGATCTTCAGCATCTTTTACTTTCACCAGCGTTTCTGGGTGAGCA
AAAACAGGAAGGCAAAATGCCGCAAAAAAGGGAATAAGGGCGACACGGAAATGTTGAATACTCATACTCT
TCCTTTTTCAATATTATTGAAGCATTTATCAGGGTTATTGTCTCATGAGCGGATACATATTTGAATGTAT
TTAGAAAAATAAACAAATAGGGGTTCCGCGCACATTTCCCCGAAAAGTGCCACCTGACGTCGACGGATCG
GGAGATCTCCCGATCCCCTATGGTGCACTCTCAGTACAATCTGCTCTGATGCCGCATAGTTAAGCCAGTA
TCTGCTCCCTGCTTGTGTGTTGGAGGTCGCTGAGTAGTGCGCGAGCAAAATTTAAGCTACAACAAGGCAA
GGCTTGACCGACAATTGCATGAAGAATCTGCTTAGGGTTAGGCGTTTTGCGCTGCTTCGCGATGTACGGG
CCAGATATACGCGTT
Features (pLannotate 1.2.2; 16 found; start..end, strand, type, name):
      1..380     +  enhancer       CMV enhancer: human cytomegalovirus immediate early enhancer
    381..584     +  promoter       CMV promoter: human cytomegalovirus (CMV) immediate early promoter
    580..613     +  LTR            5' LTR (truncated) (fragment): truncated 5' long terminal repeat (LTR) from HIV-1
    629..647     +  promoter       T7 promoter: promoter for bacteriophage T7 RNA polymerase
    691..711     +  CDS            capTEV™ (fragment): composite tag for in vivo biotinylation, TEV protease cleavage, and 6xHis tagging
    712..744     +  CDS            T7 tag (gene 10 leader): leader peptide from bacteriophage T7 gene 10 promotes efficient translation in E. coli
    864..1119    +  CDS            mPapaya1 (fragment): monomeric yellow fluorescent protein derived from the Zoanthus fluorescent protein zFP538 mammalian codon-optimized
   1138..1599    +  CDS            mPapaya0.6 (fragment): mPapaya0.6 is a fluorescent protein published in 2013, derived from Zoanthus sp.. It is reported to be a monomer.
   1603..1953    +  CDS            CALM_TETPY (fragment): Experimental evidence at protein level: Swiss-Prot protein existence level 1. Calmodulin mediates the control of a large number of enzymes, ion channels and other proteins by Ca(2+). Among the enzymes to be stimulated by the calmodulin-Ca(2+) complex are a number of protein kinases and phosphatases. From Tetrahymena pyriformis.
   2107..2125    -  promoter       SP6 promoter: promoter for bacteriophage SP6 RNA polymerase
   2151..2375    +  polyA_signal   bGH poly(A) signal: bovine growth hormone polyadenylation signal
   2379..2400    +  promoter       SV40 promoter (fragment): SV40 enhancer and early promoter
   2576..3164    -  rep_origin     ori: high-copy-number ColE1/pMB1/pBR322/pUC origin of replication
   3335..4195    -  CDS            AmpR: β-lactamase; bla; confers resistance to ampicillin, carbenicillin, and related antibiotics
   4196..4300    -  promoter       AmpR promoter: bla
   4359..4411    -  misc_feature   bom (fragment): basis of mobility region from pBR322
