[The description below was written by a language model from this plasmid's Addgene catalogue record and pLannotate feature annotations shown in this document.]
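Description:
CMV-Y-GECO2m is a 4,565 bp mammalian expression plasmid built on a customized backbone of about 3.3 kb. It carries a synthetic 1,263 bp insert encoding Y-GECO2m, a yellow fluorescent, genetically encoded Ca2+ indicator described as having medium binding affinity and kinetics. The plasmid is propagated in E. coli through a high-copy ColE1/pUC-type origin and selected with ampicillin via the β-lactamase gene and its native promoter. No mammalian selection marker is annotated. Only a short fragment of the SV40 promoter remains downstream of the expression cassette, which makes the plasmid best suited to transient transfection.

Expression is driven by the human cytomegalovirus immediate-early enhancer and promoter and terminated by the bovine growth hormone polyadenylation signal. The insert sits between retained BamHI and EcoRI sites. A T7 promoter lies upstream and an SP6 promoter in reverse orientation lies downstream, both typical of pcDNA-style vectors. The open reading frame begins with an N-terminal leader containing a 6xHis tag and the T7 gene 10 leader peptide. Two separately annotated segments then match mPapaya-family yellow fluorescent proteins derived from Zoanthus, an arrangement consistent with a circularly permuted fluorescent protein, and a calmodulin-like domain follows. This layout matches the general GECO design, in which Ca2+-dependent conformational change in calmodulin alters chromophore fluorescence. The automated table does not separately annotate a calmodulin-binding peptide, and its species assignment for the calmodulin hit reflects only best similarity.

The depositor notes that the gene is a variant of Y-GECO1. The associated publication concerns inverse-response Ca2+ indicators for optical visualization of neuronal inhibition, so the construct is intended for Ca2+ imaging in transfected mammalian cells.
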