Addgene plasmid #105070: CMV-Y-GECO2m
Purpose: A yellow fluorescent Ca2+ indicator variant with medium binding affinity and kinetics for expression in mammalian cells
Depositing lab: Robert Campbell. Publication: Inverse-response Ca(2+) indicators for optogenetic visualization of neuronal inhibition. Zhao Y, Bushey D, Zhao Y, Schreiter ER, Harrison DJ, Wong AM, Campbell RE. Sci Rep. 2018 Aug 6;8(1):11758. doi: 10.1038/s41598-018-30080-x. PubMed 30082904.
Backbone
  Vector backbone: Customized Vector
  Backbone size w/o insert (bp): 3302
  Total vector size (bp): 4565
  Vector type: Mammalian Expression
Growth in bacteria
  Bacterial resistance: Ampicillin, 100 μg/mL
  Growth temperature: 37°C
  Growth strain: DH5alpha
  Copy number: High Copy
Gene/Insert
  Gene/Insert name: Y-GECO2m
  Species: Synthetic
  Insert size (bp): 1263
  GenBank ID: MG450564
  Promoter: CMV
  Tag / fusion protein: 6x His tag (N terminal on insert)
  Cloning method: Restriction Enzyme; 5′ cloning site BamHI (not destroyed); 3′ cloning site EcoRI (not destroyed)
  Sequencing primers: 5′ TAATACGACTCACTATAGGG; 3′ TAGAAGGCACAGTCGAGG
Terms and licenses: Academic/Nonprofit Terms; Industry Terms: Not Available to Industry
Depositor comments: This gene is a variant of CMV-Y-GECO1 (Plasmid #55766)
How to cite: CMV-Y-GECO2m was a gift from Robert Campbell (Addgene plasmid # 105070 ; http://n2t.net/addgene:105070 ; RRID:Addgene_105070)
